Addgene plasmid #213807: POC1481
Purpose: LguI-associated switch methylase
Depositing lab: Christopher A. O'Callaghan. Depositing organization: University of Oxford. Publication: DNA methylases for site-selective inhibition of type IIS restriction enzyme activity. Flores-Fernandez CN, Lin D, Robins K, O'Callaghan CA. Appl Microbiol Biotechnol. 2024 Jan 25;108(1):174. doi: 10.1007/s00253-024-13015-7. PubMed 38270650.
Backbone
  Vector backbone: pET28a
  Backbone manufacturer: Novagen
  Backbone size w/o insert (bp): 5369
  Total vector size (bp): 7179
  Vector type: Bacterial Expression
Growth in bacteria
  Bacterial resistance: Kanamycin, 50 μg/mL
  Growth temperature: 37°C
  Growth strain: DH5alpha
  Copy number: High Copy
Gene/Insert
  Gene/Insert name: LguI-associated switch methylase M.XmnI
  Species: X. manihotis 7AS1
  Insert size (bp): 1863
  GenBank ID: U44748
  Promoter: T7
  Tag / fusion protein: His6-tag (N terminal on insert)
  Cloning method: Restriction Enzyme; 5′ cloning site NheI (unknown if destroyed); 3′ cloning site HindIII (unknown if destroyed)
  Sequencing primers: 5′ CTAGCGCTAGCATGCGTGATCTTGCTAGTACTTATCG; 3′ CTAGAAGCTTTTACCCGGCGCGCAAACC
Terms and licenses: Academic/Nonprofit Terms; Industry Terms: Not Available to Industry
How to cite: POC1481 was a gift from Christopher A. O'Callaghan (Addgene plasmid # 213807 ; http://n2t.net/addgene:213807 ; RRID:Addgene_213807)
