[The description below was written by a language model from this plasmid's Addgene catalogue record and pLannotate feature annotations shown in this document.]
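Description:
POC1481 is a bacterial expression plasmid built on the Novagen pET28a backbone, about 7.2 kb in total, carrying the M.XmnI DNA methyltransferase gene from Xanthomonas manihotis 7AS1 (roughly 1.9 kb). The insert was cloned by restriction digestion between the NheI and HindIII sites, which places it in frame with the vector's N-terminal His6 tag and thrombin cleavage site. The annotation software labels the short tag-encoding stretches as fragments of other composite tags, but these correspond to the standard pET28a leader. The methylase coding region itself falls in the unannotated gap between the thrombin site and the downstream vector sequence. Because the insert is listed with its own 3′ end at HindIII, the downstream vector His-tag fragment is presumably not part of the expressed protein, although the record does not state this explicitly.

Expression is driven by a T7 promoter with an adjacent lac operator and the T7 gene 10 ribosome binding site, and it ends at the T7 terminator. The plasmid also encodes lacI under its own promoter, so transcription is repressed until IPTG is added in a host that supplies T7 RNA polymerase. Propagation relies on the pBR322/ColE1-type origin with rop and bom elements, selection is by kanamycin resistance (aph(3')-Ia), and an f1 origin is also present. The small TcR and AmpR promoter fragments are backbone remnants rather than functional markers.

The stated purpose is as an LguI-associated "switch methylase". The enzyme is produced, with a His tag available for affinity purification, for methylating DNA so that selected type IIS LguI recognition sites are blocked from cleavage. This fits the depositors' work on site-selective inhibition of type IIS restriction enzymes.
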