Features (pLannotate 1.2.2; 20 found; start..end, strand, type, name):
     26..73      -  terminator     T7 terminator: transcription terminator for bacteriophage T7 RNA polymerase
     81..130     -  CDS            SET1 (fragment): solubility-enhancement tag derived from T7 phage gene 10B
    140..157     -  CDS            9xHis (fragment): 9xHis affinity tag
   2054..2071    -  CDS            thrombin site: thrombin recognition and cleavage site
   2082..2098    -  CDS            capTEV™ (fragment): composite tag for in vivo biotinylation, TEV protease cleavage, and 6xHis tagging
   2117..2139    -  RBS            RBS: efficient ribosome binding site from bacteriophage T7 gene 10 (Olins and Rangwala, 1989)
   2154..2178    -  protein_bind   lac operator: The lac repressor binds to the lac operator to inhibit transcription in E. coli. This inhibition can be relieved by adding lactose or isopropyl-β-D-thiogalactopyranoside (IPTG). lac repressor encoded by lacI
   2179..2197    -  promoter       T7 promoter: promoter for bacteriophage T7 RNA polymerase
   2219..2498    +  CDS            TcR (fragment): tetracycline efflux protein; tet; confers resistance to tetracycline
   2506..2583    +  promoter       lacI promoter: lacI
   2584..3666    +  CDS            lacI: lac repressor; lacI; The lac repressor binds to the lac operator to inhibit transcription in E. coli. This inhibition can be relieved by adding lactose or isopropyl-β-D-thiogalactopyranoside (IPTG).
   3679..3700    +  protein_bind   CAP binding site: CAP binding activates transcription in the presence of cAMP. E. coli catabolite activator protein
   3715..4006    +  CDS            TcR (fragment): tetracycline efflux protein; tet; confers resistance to tetracycline
   4078..4458    -  CDS            YPB1_ECOLX: Protein predicted: Swiss-Prot protein existence level 4. From Escherichia coli.
   4475..4666    +  CDS            rop: Rop protein, which maintains plasmids at low copy number; rop
   4768..4907    +  misc_feature   bom: basis of mobility region from pBR322
   5093..5681    -  rep_origin     ori: high-copy-number ColE1/pMB1/pBR322/pUC origin of replication
   5803..6618    +  CDS            KanR: aminoglycoside phosphotransferase; aph(3')-Ia; confers resistance to kanamycin in bacteria or G418 (Geneticin®) in eukaryotes
   6627..6684    -  promoter       AmpR promoter (fragment): bla
   6737..7165    -  rep_origin     f1 ori (sequence partly withheld): f1 bacteriophage origin of replication; arrow indicates direction of (+) strand synthesis
>Addgene plasmid #213807 | POC1481 | addgene full sequence | sequence record 439181 | Addgene NGS Result
ATCCGGATATAGTTCCTCCTTTCAGCAAAAAACCCCTCAAGACCCGTTTAGAGGCCCCAAGGGGTTATGC
TAGTTATTGCTCAGCGGTGGCAGCAGCCAACTCAGCTTCCTTTCGGGCTTTGTTAGCAGCCGGATCTCAG
TGGTGGTGGTGGTGGTGCTCGAGTGCGGCCGCAAGCTTTTACCCGGCGCGCAAACCATCGCTTAACTTGT
TCGCGATACTCTGTTGTAAACGTGCGATCTCGTTCAGGCGGTCATTTAAGGCTACCTCTTCGACCAGCAA
TTCCTGCACCTCACGCCAGTCATCGGAAGCATCCAGCACTGATGTAGGGACCATCAGAGCCGCAAGATCA
TCTGCGTGTAAGTGCGCCGTCTGACCGCGCACCATTTCCTGGATCTGAGAGGCCACTGTCGGTTGGCGTA
AGTAGGCCAGCAGTAACATAGGTGCAATGCGTTCTTGCTTTGGGCGCACCAACATTACTTCTCCCACAAA
TGATGCACGGCCGCCTACCCATTCTGGAACTTTGGTGATAATGTCAACTTTCTTTGCAATATAGACTGGA
CTGTGTGCGCTACTAGTTAAGACGATGTCGCCGTTTTTGACCAATTGAATGCCCCCAAGTTTGCGACTAG
TCATCGTTGACGTATCAATAAAGTTACGGTCGCGAGCAATCCAGTTAATTCCACTCCCAGTCAAGTTGCC
TACCTTGATAAGAAAAAGACCGCCATTCTCACTATATGCTGCACGAGGTGGCGTACGTCCGGTGCGAATC
TCGCTGGCCAAATCACCTAAAGGAACACCAAGGTTCGAGCGACGTTTTGACGCGGACTTCGCAGACAGTG
CCTCGAAGGTGCGGTCAGCCTTCTGGGGAGCCAGGACAGAAACATAATCACAGGGTGAACCTTTTGGGTC
GCGCATATGCTTGGCTAAACCATCAAGTTGCGACCCTTGACGCGGGCGTCCTGTGCTGTCGTATCCGACA
TTCGATAAGGTCGCCTGGACTACTCCTACTTTCTTTTCACGGTCCTTATCAGAAGCGTATTTCTCAATGA
AGGCTACCACTGTGTTTGTCTGCGCCCCGGTCACCAAGAACGTTTCCGGTGGCAATTGAATGACAGCCTT
CAGGTAGCCAAGTTTCGCCAACAAGCTACGTTCGTACGCTGACGATGGGTTCGTCAGAACGCTGCGAGGC
AACACTACAGCCAAAGTTCCGCCAGGCTTCAGCCAGCGAAGCGATTGTTCAACAAATAACCATTCTGAGC
TTTGGCGGGCGCGTGGCTCTCCATTTGCTGTAAACGCGATATCGTACCCCGAGTAAGCCGCACCCGAGGC
TTCGACTGTTACGCCGAATGGAGGATTGGTAAGAATAAAATCGAAGTAGCCGTAGCGACACCAGGGTTTA
GAATGGCGTTTGCCCGGTTCGACAAGCGAGTCCATCAGGGCGCGATTAAACGTTAAGCCAGGGAAGTGAC
CAAGGTTAAGTTCTCCAATTAAAAGCATACGAGGGTTCTTATCCGCCCCCCAGACACTGATCTTCTGCGC
ATTTTCCTTACGCCACTTCTTGATCACTTCAATTAAAAAGGTCCCCGATCCGCACGCAGGATCCAGGCAT
TTAGCAGAGCTGGGCGGGTCTACAAACGAGACTACCTCACGTACGACTTCATCAGGAGTCAGAAAGATCC
CAAGTCCCTTGCGTACTTCTGGTGTCAAAAACTCACGAAGAGCCGCCGAACGAATATCATAATCGATCTG
TGTGAAATTAATCCCGCTGAACAGAGCGTTCAATTGTTCTAAGCACTGGTCTGAAAGGTGAAAGTCACGA
TCGCGCCATAAACTCGTGCTCCAACTACTGTGGCGGGACAGGTGGAATGCAAAGCGTTTGCGAATCGCGC
TTCCCGTTGTAGGGGCGATACCATCTTCCTCGGACATTTGCTTTAAGAATAAGAACTTCAGCAGTTCCTC
AAACGCCTCTTGCGGTTGAAGTCCATCTAAATTGCGCATGGTATTGTGGGCACGACGATAAGTACTAGCA
AGATCACGCATGCTAGCCATATGGCTGCCGCGCGGCACCAGGCCGCTGCTGTGATGATGATGATGATGGC
TGCTGCCCATGGTATATCTCCTTCTTAAAGTTAAACAAAATTATTTCTAGAGGGGAATTGTTATCCGCTC
ACAATTCCCCTATAGTGAGTCGTATTAATTTCGCGGGATCGAGATCTCGATCCTCTACGCCGGACGCATC
GTGGCCGGCATCACCGGCGCCACAGGTGCGGTTGCTGGCGCCTATATCGCCGACATCACCGATGGGGAAG
ATCGGGCTCGCCACTTCGGGCTCATGAGCGCTTGTTTCGGCGTGGGTATGGTGGCAGGCCCCGTGGCCGG
GGGACTGTTGGGCGCCATCTCCTTGCATGCACCATTCCTTGCGGCGGCGGTGCTCAACGGCCTCAACCTA
CTACTGGGCTGCTTCCTAATGCAGGAGTCGCATAAGGGAGAGCGTCGAGATCCCGGACACCATCGAATGG
CGCAAAACCTTTCGCGGTATGGCATGATAGCGCCCGGAAGAGAGTCAATTCAGGGTGGTGAATGTGAAAC
CAGTAACGTTATACGATGTCGCAGAGTATGCCGGTGTCTCTTATCAGACCGTTTCCCGCGTGGTGAACCA
GGCCAGCCACGTTTCTGCGAAAACGCGGGAAAAAGTGGAAGCGGCGATGGCGGAGCTGAATTACATTCCC
AACCGCGTGGCACAACAACTGGCGGGCAAACAGTCGTTGCTGATTGGCGTTGCCACCTCCAGTCTGGCCC
TGCACGCGCCGTCGCAAATTGTCGCGGCGATTAAATCTCGCGCCGATCAACTGGGTGCCAGCGTGGTGGT
GTCGATGGTAGAACGAAGCGGCGTCGAAGCCTGTAAAGCGGCGGTGCACAATCTTCTCGCGCAACGCGTC
AGTGGGCTGATCATTAACTATCCGCTGGATGACCAGGATGCCATTGCTGTGGAAGCTGCCTGCACTAATG
TTCCGGCGTTATTTCTTGATGTCTCTGACCAGACACCCATCAACAGTATTATTTTCTCCCATGAAGACGG
TACGCGACTGGGCGTGGAGCATCTGGTCGCATTGGGTCACCAGCAAATCGCGCTGTTAGCGGGCCCATTA
AGTTCTGTCTCGGCGCGTCTGCGTCTGGCTGGCTGGCATAAATATCTCACTCGCAATCAAATTCAGCCGA
TAGCGGAACGGGAAGGCGACTGGAGTGCCATGTCCGGTTTTCAACAAACCATGCAAATGCTGAATGAGGG
CATCGTTCCCACTGCGATGCTGGTTGCCAACGATCAGATGGCGCTGGGCGCAATGCGCGCCATTACCGAG
TCCGGGCTGCGCGTTGGTGCGGATATCTCGGTAGTGGGATACGACGATACCGAAGACAGCTCATGTTATA
TCCCGCCGTTAACCACCATCAAACAGGATTTTCGCCTGCTGGGGCAAACCAGCGTGGACCGCTTGCTGCA
ACTCTCTCAGGGCCAGGCGGTGAAGGGCAATCAGCTGTTGCCCGTCTCACTGGTGAAAAGAAAAACCACC
CTGGCGCCCAATACGCAAACCGCCTCTCCCCGCGCGTTGGCCGATTCATTAATGCAGCTGGCACGACAGG
TTTCCCGACTGGAAAGCGGGCAGTGAGCGCAACGCAATTAATGTAAGTTAGCTCACTCATTAGGCACCGG
GATCTCGACCGATGCCCTTGAGAGCCTTCAACCCAGTCAGCTCCTTCCGGTGGGCGCGGGGCATGACTAT
CGTCGCCGCACTTATGACTGTCTTCTTTATCATGCAACTCGTAGGACAGGTGCCGGCAGCGCTCTGGGTC
ATTTTCGGCGAGGACCGCTTTCGCTGGAGCGCGACGATGATCGGCCTGTCGCTTGCGGTATTCGGAATCT
TGCACGCCCTCGCTCAAGCCTTCGTCACTGGTCCCGCCACCAAACGTTTCGGCGAGAAGCAGGCCATTAT
CGCCGGCATGGCGGCCCCACGGGTGCGCATGATCGTGCTCCTGTCGTTGAGGACCCGGCTAGGCTGGCGG
GGTTGCCTTACTGGTTAGCAGAATGAATCACCGATACGCGAGCGAACGTGAAGCGACTGCTGCTGCAAAA
CGTCTGCGACCTGAGCAACAACATGAATGGTCTTCGGTTTCCGTGTTTCGTAAAGTCTGGAAACGCGGAA
GTCAGCGCCCTGCACCATTATGTTCCGGATCTGCATCGCAGGATGCTGCTGGCTACCCTGTGGAACACCT
ACATCTGTATTAACGAAGCGCTGGCATTGACCCTGAGTGATTTTTCTCTGGTCCCGCCGCATCCATACCG
CCAGTTGTTTACCCTCACAACGTTCCAGTAACCGGGCATGTTCATCATCAGTAACCCGTATCGTGAGCAT
CCTCTCTCGTTTCATCGGTATCATTACCCCCATGAACAGAAATCCCCCTTACACGGAGGCATCAGTGACC
AAACAGGAAAAAACCGCCCTTAACATGGCCCGCTTTATCAGAAGCCAGACATTAACGCTTCTGGAGAAAC
TCAACGAGCTGGACGCGGATGAACAGGCAGACATCTGTGAATCGCTTCACGACCACGCTGATGAGCTTTA
CCGCAGCTGCCTCGCGCGTTTCGGTGATGACGGTGAAAACCTCTGACACATGCAGCTCCCGGAGACGGTC
ACAGCTTGTCTGTAAGCGGATGCCGGGAGCAGACAAGCCCGTCAGGGCGCGTCAGCGGGTGTTGGCGGGT
GTCGGGGCGCAGCCATGACCCAGTCACGTAGCGATAGCGGAGTGTATACTGGCTTAACTATGCGGCATCA
GAGCAGATTGTACTGAGAGTGCACCATTGCGGTGTGAAATACCGCACAGATGCGTAAGGAGAAAATACCG
CATCAGGCGCTCTTCCGCTTCCTCGCTCACTGACTCGCTGCGCTCGGTCGTTCGGCTGCGGCGAGCGGTA
TCAGCTCACTCAAAGGCGGTAATACGGTTATCCACAGAATCAGGGGATAACGCAGGAAAGAACATGTGAG
CAAAAGGCCAGCAAAAGGCCAGGAACCGTAAAAAGGCCGCGTTGCTGGCGTTTTTCCATAGGCTCCGCCC
CCCTGACGAGCATCACAAAAATCGACGCTCAAGTCAGAGGTGGCGAAACCCGACAGGACTATAAAGATAC
CAGGCGTTTCCCCCTGGAAGCTCCCTCGTGCGCTCTCCTGTTCCGACCCTGCCGCTTACCGGATACCTGT
CCGCCTTTCTCCCTTCGGGAAGCGTGGCGCTTTCTCATAGCTCACGCTGTAGGTATCTCAGTTCGGTGTA
GGTCGTTCGCTCCAAGCTGGGCTGTGTGCACGAACCCCCCGTTCAGCCCGACCGCTGCGCCTTATCCGGT
AACTATCGTCTTGAGTCCAACCCGGTAAGACACGACTTATCGCCACTGGCAGCAGCCACTGGTAACAGGA
TTAGCAGAGCGAGGTATGTAGGCGGTGCTACAGAGTTCTTGAAGTGGTGGCCTAACTACGGCTACACTAG
AAGGACAGTATTTGGTATCTGCGCTCTGCTGAAGCCAGTTACCTTCGGAAAAAGAGTTGGTAGCTCTTGA
TCCGGCAAACAAACCACCGCTGGTAGCGGTGGTTTTTTTGTTTGCAAGCAGCAGATTACGCGCAGAAAAA
AAGGATCTCAAGAAGATCCTTTGATCTTTTCTACGGGGTCTGACGCTCAGTGGAACGAAAACTCACGTTA
AGGGATTTTGGTCATGAACAATAAAACTGTCTGCTTACATAAACAGTAATACAAGGGGTGTTATGAGCCA
TATTCAACGGGAAACGTCTTGCTCTAGGCCGCGATTAAATTCCAACATGGATGCTGATTTATATGGGTAT
AAATGGGCTCGCGATAATGTCGGGCAATCAGGTGCGACAATCTATCGATTGTATGGGAAGCCCGATGCGC
CAGAGTTGTTTCTGAAACATGGCAAAGGTAGCGTTGCCAATGATGTTACAGATGAGATGGTCAGACTAAA
CTGGCTGACGGAATTTATGCCTCTTCCGACCATCAAGCATTTTATCCGTACTCCTGATGATGCATGGTTA
CTCACCACTGCGATCCCCGGGAAAACAGCATTCCAGGTATTAGAAGAATATCCTGATTCAGGTGAAAATA
TTGTTGATGCGCTGGCAGTGTTCCTGCGCCGGTTGCATTCGATTCCTGTTTGTAATTGTCCTTTTAACAG
CGATCGCGTATTTCGTCTCGCTCAGGCGCAATCACGAATGAATAACGGTTTGGTTGATGCGAGTGATTTT
GATGACGAGCGTAATGGCTGGCCTGTTGAACAAGTCTGGAAAGAAATGCATAAACTTTTGCCATTCTCAC
CGGATTCAGTCGTCACTCATGGTGATTTCTCACTTGATAACCTTATTTTTGACGAGGGGAAATTAATAGG
TTGTATTGATGTTGGACGAGTCGGAATCGCAGACCGATACCAGGATCTTGCCATCCTATGGAACTGCCTC
GGTGAGTTTTCTCCTTCATTACAGAAACGGCTTTTTCAAAAATATGGTATTGATAATCCTGATATGAATA
AATTGCAGTTTCATTTGATGCTCGATGAGTTTTTCTAAGAATTAATTCATGAGCGGATACATATTTGAAT
GTATTTAGAAAAATAAACAAATAGGGGTTCCGCGCACATTTCCCCGAAAAGTGCCACCTAAATTGTAAGC
GTTAATATTTTGTTAAAATTCGCGTTAAATTTTTGTTAAATCAGCTCATTTTTTAACCAATAGGCCGAAA
TCGGCAAAATCCCTTATAAATCAAAAGAATAGACCGAGATAGGGT
[37 nt withheld, positions 6836-6872]
AAAGAACGTGGACTCCAACGTCAAAGG
[49 nt withheld, positions 6900-6948]
T
[91 nt withheld, positions 6950-7040]
G
[124 nt withheld, positions 7042-7165]
CCCATTCGCCA
